>Addgene plasmid #162760 | SL2-sgTelo-MTSa/BFP/pdCas9-C1 | addgene full sequence | sequence record 320820 | Addgene NGS Result
ACGAGCATCACAAAAATCGACGCTCAAGTCAGAGGTGGCGAAACCCGACAGGACTATAAAGATACCAGGC
GTTTCCCCCTGGAAGCTCCCTCGTGCGCTCTCCTGTTCCGACCCTGCCGCTTACCGGATACCTGTCCGCC
TTTCTCCCTTCGGGAAGCGTGGCGCTTTCTCATAGCTCACGCTGTAGGTATCTCAGTTCGGTGTAGGTCG
TTCGCTCCAAGCTGGGCTGTGTGCACGAACCCCCCGTTCAGCCCGACCGCTGCGCCTTATCCGGTAACTA
TCGTCTTGAGTCCAACCCGGTAAGACACGACTTATCGCCACTGGCAGCAGCCACTGGTAACAGGATTAGC
AGAGCGAGGTATGTAGGCGGTGCTACAGAGTTCTTGAAGTGGTGGCCTAACTACGGCTACACTAGAAGAA
CAGTATTTGGTATCTGCGCTCTGCTGAAGCCAGTTACCTTCGGAAAAAGAGTTGGTAGCTCTTGATCCGG
CAAACAAACCACCGCTGGTAGCGGTGGTTTTTTTGTTTGCAAGCAGCAGATTACGCGCAGAAAAAAAGGA
TCTCAAGAAGATCCTTTGATCTTTTCTACGGGGTCTGACGCTCAGTGGAACGAAAACTCACGTTAAGGGA
TTTTGGTCATGAGATTATCAAAAAGGATCTTCACCTAGATCCTTTTAAATTAAAAATGAAGTTTTAAATC
AATCTAAAGTATATATGAGTAACCTGAGGCTATGGCAGGGCCTGCCGCCCCGACGTTGGCTGCGAGCCCT
GGGCCTTCACCCGAACTTGGGGGGTGGGGTGGGGAAAAGGAAGAAACGCGGGCGTATTGGCCCCAATGGG
GTCTCGGTGGGGTATCGACAGAGTGCCAGCCCTGGGACCGAACCCCGCGTTTATGAACAAACGACCCAAC
ACCGTGCGTTTTATTCTGTCTTTTTATTGCCGTCATAGCGCGGGTTCCTTCCGGTATTGTCTCCTTCCGT
GTTTCAGTTAGCCTCCCCCTAGGGTGGGCGAAGAACTCCAGCATGAGATCCCCGCGCTGGAGGATCATCC
AGCCGGCGTCCCGGAAAACGATTCCGAAGCCCAACCTTTCATAGAAGGCGGCGGTGGAATCGAAATCTCG
TGATGGCAGGTTGGGCGTCGCTTGGTCGGTCATTTCGAACCCCAGAGTCCCGCTCAGAAGAACTCGTCAA
GAAGGCGATAGAAGGCGATGCGCTGCGAATCGGGAGCGGCGATACCGTAAAGCACGAGGAAGCGGTCAGC
CCATTCGCCGCCAAGCTCTTCAGCAATATCACGGGTAGCCAACGCTATGTCCTGATAGCGGTCCGCCACA
CCCAGCCGGCCACAGTCGATGAATCCAGAAAAGCGGCCATTTTCCACCATGATATTCGGCAAGCAGGCAT
CGCCATGGGTCACGACGAGATCCTCGCCGTCGGGCATGCTCGCCTTGAGCCTGGCGAACAGTTCGGCTGG
CGCGAGCCCCTGATGCTCTTCGTCCAGATCATCCTGATCGACAAGACCGGCTTCCATCCGAGTACGTGCT
CGCTCGATGCGATGTTTCGCTTGGTGGTCGAATGGGCAGGTAGCCGGATCAAGCGTATGCAGCCGCCGCA
TTGCATCAGCCATGATGGATACTTTCTCGGCAGGAGCAAGGTGAGATGACAGGAGATCCTGCCCCGGCAC
TTCGCCCAATAGCAGCCAGTCCCTTCCCGCTTCAGTGACAACGTCGAGCACAGCTGCGCAAGGAACGCCC
GTCGTGGCCAGCCACGATAGCCGCGCTGCCTCGTCTTGCAGTTCATTCAGGGCACCGGACAGGTCGGTCT
TGACAAAAAGAACCGGGCGCCCCTGCGCTGACAGCCGGAACACGGCGGCATCAGAGCAGCCGATTGTCTG
TTGTGCCCAGTCATAGCCGAATAGCCTCTCCACCCAAGCGGCCGGAGAACCTGCGTGCAATCCATCTTGT
TCAATCATGCGAAACGATCCTCATCCTGTCTCTTGATCGATCTTTGCAAAAGCCTAGGCCTCCAAAAAAG
CCTCCTCACTACTTCTGGAATAGCTCAGAGGCCGAGGCGGCCTCGGCCTCTGCATAAATAAAAAAAATTA
GTCAGCCATGGGGCGGAGAATGGGCGGAACTGGGCGGAGTTAGGGGCGGGATGGGCGGAGTTAGGGGCGG
GACTATGGTTGCTGACTAATTGAGATGCATGCTTTGCATACTTCTGCCTGCTGGGGAGCCTGGGGACTTT
CCACACCTGGTTGCTGACTAATTGAGATGCATGCTTTGCATACTTCTGCCTGCTGGGGAGCCTGGGGACT
TTCCACACCCTAACTGACACACATTCCACAGCTGGTTCTTTCCGCCTCAGGACTCTTCCTTTTTCAATAT
TATTGAAGCATTTATCAGGGTTATTGTCTCATGAGCGGATACATATTTGAATGTATTTAGAAAAATAAAC
AAATAGGGGTTCCGCGCACATTTCCCCGAAAAGTGCCACCTG
[124 nt withheld, positions 2493-2616]
C
[91 nt withheld, positions 2618-2708]
A
[49 nt withheld, positions 2710-2758]
CCTTTGACGTTGGAGTCCACGTTCTTT
[37 nt withheld, positions 2786-2822]
ACCCTATCTCGGTCTATTCTTTTGATTTATAAGGGATTTTGCCGATTTCGGCCTATTGGTTAAAAAATGA
GCTGATTTAACAAAAATTTAACGCGAATTTTAACAAAATATTAACGCTTACAATTTACGCGTTAAGATAC
ATTGATGAGTTTGGACAAACCACAACTAGAATGCAGTGAAAAAAATGCTTTATTTGTGAAATTTGTGATG
CTATTGCTTTATTTGTAACCATTATAAGCTGCAATAAACAAGTTAACAACAACAATTGCATTCATTTTAT
GTTTCAGGTTCAGGGGGAGGTGTGGGAGGTTTTTTAAAGCAAGTAAAACCTCTACAAATGTGGTATGGCT
GATTATGATCAGTTATCTAGATCCGGTGGATCCCGGGCCCGCGGTACCGTCGACTGCAGAATTCTTAGAA
CAGCTCCTCGCCCTTGCTCACGGAACTACCTACCTTGCGCTTTTTCTTGGGAGCTCCCTCATCCCCTCCG
AGCTGTGAGAGGTCAATCCGAGTTTCGTAAAGTCCGGTGATGCTCTGGTGGATGAGGGTGGCGTCCAGCA
CTTCTTTGGTGGAGGTATAGCGTTTCCGGTCGATGGTGGTGTCGAAGTACTTGAATGCGGCAGGGGCACC
AAGATTGGTGAGGGTGAACAGGTGGATGATATTCTCAGCCTGCTCCCGAATTGGTTTGTCTCTGTGCTTA
TTGTATGCGCTAAGGACTTTATCGAGGTTGGCATCAGCGAGAATGACGCGTTTAGAAAACTCGGAAATCT
GCTCAATGATCTCGTCCAGATAATGCTTATGCTGCTCCACAAACAGTTGCTTTTGCTCGTTGTCCTCGGG
GCTCCCCTTCAGCTTCTCGTAATGGCTTGCAAGGTAGAGGAAATTCACGTACTTGGAGGGGAGAGCCAGC
TCATTACCCTTCTGAAGTTCGCCAGCGGAGGCGAGCATCCGCTTCCGCCCATTCTCCAGTTCGAACAGGC
TATACTTTGGGAGCTTGATGATAAGGTCCTTCTTGACTTCCTTGTAACCTTTGGCTTCGAGAAAGTCAAT
TGGGTTCTTCTCGAAGGAGCTGCGCTCCATAATGGTGATACCCAGCAGTTCCTTCACGCTCTTGAGCTTC
TTAGACTTTCCTTTTTCCACCTTAGCCACGACCAGGACAGAATAAGCCACAGTTGGTGAATCGAATCCGC
CGTACTTCTTAGGGTCCCAATCCTTCTTCCTTGCAATGAGCTTGTCGGAGTTGCGCTTGGGGAGGATTGA
TTCCTTAGAAAAGCCTCCGGTTTGCACCTCGGTTTTCTTCACGATGTTCACTTGAGGCATAGAAAGCACT
TTGCGCACGGTAGCGAAATCTCTGCCCTTGTCCCACACGATTTCGCCAGTCTCCCCATTAGTCTCGATGA
GCGGCCTCTTCCGGATCTCACCGTTTGCAAGGGTGATTTCGGTCTTGAAGAAATTCATGATGTTGCTGTA
GAAGAAGTACTTTGCGGTGGCCTTTCCGATCTCCTGCTCAGATTTGGCAATCATCTTGCGCACGTCGTAG
ACCTTGTAGTCTCCGTACACGAACTCGCTTTCCAGCTTTGGGTACTTCTTGATCAGGGCGGTTCCCACCA
CGGCATTCAGATATGCGTCATGAGCATGATGATAGTTATTGATCTCCCGCACTTTGTAGAATTGAAAGTC
CTTTCTGAAATCGCTGACCAGCTTGGACTTCAGGGTAATCACCTTCACCTCGCGGATAAGTTTGTCGTTT
TCGTCGTACTTGGTATTCATGCGTGAGTCAAGGATTTGGGCGACATGTTTAGTAATCTGCCGAGTCTCCA
CAAGTTGCCGTTTAATGAATCCTGCTTTGTCCAGTTCGCTCAGTCCGCCCCTCTCAGCCTTAGTGAGATT
GTCGAACTTCCGCTGAGTGATCAGCTTTGCGTTCAGAAGCTGGCGCCAATAGTTCTTCATCTTTTTCACG
ACTTCCTCTGAGGGCACGTTATCTGACTTTCCCCGGTTCTTGTCTGAGCGAGTCAGCACCTTATTGTCAA
TTGAGTCGTCTTTGAGGAAGCTCTGAGGGACGATGGCGTCCACGTCGTAGTCTGAGAGCCTGTTGATATC
AAGCTCTTGGTCCACATACATATCGCGTCCATTTTGAAGGTAGTACAGATAGAGCTTCTCATTCTGAAGC
TGGGTGTTTTCCACCGGGTGCTCTTTAAGGATCTGTGACCCGAGCTCCTTAATCCCTTCCTCAATTCTTT
TCATCCGCTCCCTGCTGTTCTTCTGTCCCTTCTGGGTAGTCTGGTTTTCCCTGGCCATCTCGATGACAAT
GTTCTCTGGTTTATGGCGACCCATCACCTTGACCAGCTCGTCCACGACTTTCACGGTCTGGAGAATACCC
TTCTTAATAGCGGGTGAACCAGCCAGATTTGCGATATGCTCGTGCAGTGAGTCACCTTGTCCAGACACTT
GGGCCTTCTGGATGTCCTCCTTAAAGGTCAGGGAATCATCATGGATAAGTTGCATGAAGTTGCGATTAGC
GAATCCGTCGCTCTTAAGGAAATCAAGAATGGTCTTTCCGCTCTGTTTGTCCCGGATTCCGTTGATGAGT
TTGCGGCTAAGGCGTCCCCATCCGGTATATCTTCTCCGTTTAAGTTGCTTCATCACTTTATCGTCGAACA
GATGGGCGTAGGTCTTAAGCCTCTCCTCGATCATTTCCCGGTCCTCGAACAGAGTGAGAGTCAGGACAAT
GTCCTCAAGGATGTCCTCGTTCTCCTCATTGTCCAGAAAATCCTTGTCCTTGATGATCTTAAGCAGATCA
TGGTAGGTACCCAGGCTTGCGTTGAACCGATCTTCGACCCCGCTAATCTCCACAGAGTCGAAGCATTCAA
TTTTCTTGAAATAGTCCTCCTTCAGCTGCTTCACGGTCACCTTTCTATTGGTCTTGAACAGAAGGTCCAC
AATTGCCTTCTTTTGTTCGCCTGACAGGAATGCGGGCTTCCTCATCCCTTCGGTGACATATTTCACCTTG
GTCAGCTCGTTGTACACGGTAAAGTACTCGTAGAGCAGGGAATGTTTCGGCAGGACCTTCTCATTGGGGA
GGTTCTTATCGAAGTTAGTCATCCGTTCGATGAATGACTGAGCGCTGGCTCCCTTGTCCACCACCTCTTC
GAAGTTCCAGGGAGTGATAGTTTCTTCTGACTTTCTGGTCATCCAAGCAAACCGGCTATTTCCTCTGGCG
AGGGGTCCCACGTAGTAGGGGATGCGGAAAGTGAGAATTTTCTCAATCTTCTCCCTGTTGTCCTTAAGAA
AGGGGTAGAAGTCCTCTTGGCGCCGAAGGATGGCGTGAAGCTCCCCAAGATGGATCTGGTGGGGAATGCT
CCCATTGTCGAAAGTGCGCTGCTTCCGCAGCAGATCCTCCCGATTCAGTTTCACGAGGAGCTCTTCGGTG
CCGTCCATCTTCTCAAGGATAGGTTTGATAAACTTATAAAATTCCTCTTGGGAGGCACCTCCGTCGATGT
AGCCGGCGTATCCATTCTTTGACTGGTCAAAGAAGATTTCCTTGTACTTCTCCGGAAGCTGCTGCCGGAC
GAGTGCCTTAAGCAGGGTCAGGTCCTGGTGGTGCTCATCATACCGCTTAATCATTGAAGCTGAAAGAGGG
GCCTTGGTGATTTCAGTGTTCACGCGGAGAATGTCAGACAGCAGGATGGCGTCAGAAAGATTCTTAGCAG
CAAGGAAAAGGTCGGCGTATTGGTCACCGATCTGGGCCAGGAGGTTGTCGAGATCGTCATCATAGGTGTC
CTTGGACAGTTGCAGCTTGGCATCCTCTGCCAGGTCGAAATTAGACTTGAAATTGGGAGTCAGCCCAAGT
GAAAGAGCAATCAGGTTCCCGAACAGTCCATTTTTCTTTTCACCCGGCAGCTGAGCGATAAGATTCTCAA
GTCTGCGGCTCTTTGACAGCCGGGCTGACAGAATGGCCTTGGCATCGACTCCGCTTGCATTGATGGGGTT
CTCTTCAAAGAGCTGGTTGTAAGTCTGCACCAGCTGGATGAACAGTTTATCCACATCGCTATTGTCAGGA
TTGAGGTCGCCCTCGATCAGGAAGTGGCCTCTGAACTTGATCATGTGGGCCAGGGCCAGGTAGATAAGCC
GGAGGTCTGCCTTGTCGGTTGAGTCCACCAGCTTTTTGCGAAGATGGTAGATGGTTGGGTATTTCTCGTG
ATAGGCCACCTCGTCGACGATATTACCGAAGATGGGATGCCGTTCATGCTTCTTATCCTCTTCCACGAGG
AATGATTCTTCCAGCCTATGGAAGAAGCTGTCGTCGACCTTTGCCATTTCGTTGGAGAATATCTCTTGAA
GGTAACAAATCCGGTTCTTCCTCCTGGTGTACCGCCGTCTAGCAGTCCGCTTGAGGCGGGTTGCTTCAGC
GGTCTCCCCTGAATCAAAGAGGAGAGCTCCGATCAGATTTTTCTTGATGGAATGCCGGTCGGTGTTCCCG
AGCACCTTGAACTTCTTAGAGGGCACCTTGTACTCGTCAGTGATCACGGCCCACCCGACGCTATTAGTCC
CGATGGCCAGTCCGATAGAATACTTCTTGTCCACTTTCCTCTTCTTTTTGGGCACCATGGTGGGCTAGCG
GATCTGACGGTTCACTAAACCAGCTCTGCTTATATAGACCTCCCACCGTACACGCCTACCGCCCATTTGC
GTCAATGGGGCGGAGTTGTTACGACATTTTGGAAAGTCCCGTTGATTTTGGTGCCAAAACAAACTCCCAT
TGACGTCAATGGGGTGGAGACTTGGAAATCCCCGTGAGTCAAACCGCTATCCACGCCCATTGATGTACTG
CCAAAACCGCATCACCATGGTAATAGCGATGACTAATACGTAGATGTACTGCCAAGTAGGAAAGTCCCAT
AAGGTCATGTACTGGGCATAATGCCAGGCGGGCCATTTACCGTCATTGACGTCAATAGGGGGCGTACTTG
GCATATGATACACTTGATGTACTGCCAAGTGGGCAGTTTACCGTAAATACTCCACCCATTGACGTCAATG
GAAAGTCCCTATTGGCGTTACTATGGGAACATACGTCATTATTGACGTCAATGGGCGGGGGTCGTTGGGC
GGTCAGCCAGGCGGGCCATTTACCGTAAGTTATGTAACGCGGAACTCCATATATGGGCTATGAACTAATG
ACCCCGTAATTGATTACTATTAATCGGTTGGCAGTGACTCCGTCTCTAAAAAAAGCACCGACTCGGTGCC
ACTGGCCCCGGAGCAGACTGCAGGCTCTTCGTCCACAAACACAACTCCTGTCGTTCTGCTCCGGGGCCAA
GTTGATAACGGACTAGCCTTATTTGAACTTGCTATGCTGTTTCCAGCATAGCTCTCAAACTAACCCTAAC
CCTAACCCTAACGGTGTTTCGTCCTTTCCACAAGATATATAAAGCCAAGAAATCGAAATACTTTCAAGTT
ACGGTAAGCATATGATAGTCCATTTTAAAACATAATTTTAAAACTGCAAACTACCCAAGAAATTATTACT
TTCTACGTCACGTATTTTGTACTAATATCTTTGTGTTTACAGTCAAATTAATTCCAATTATCTCTCTAAC
AGCCTTGTATCGTATATGCAAATATGAAGGAATCATGGGAAATAGGCCCTCTAATAACTATTAATAAGAT
ACATTGATGAGTTTGGACAAACCACAACTAGAATGCAGTGAAAAAAATGCTTTATTTGTGAAATTTGTGA
TGCTATTGCTTTATTTGTAACCATTATAAGCTGCAATAAACAAGTTAACAACAACAATTGCATTCATTTT
ATGTTTCAGGTTCAGGGGGAGGTGTGGGAGGTTTTTTAAAGCAAGTAAAACCTCTACAAATGTGGTATGG
CTGATTATGATCAGTTATCTAGATCCGGTGGATCCCGGGCCCGCGGTACCGTCGACTGCAGAATTCGAAG
CTTGAGCTCGAGATCTGAGTCCGGAATTAAGCTTGTGCCCCAGTTTGCTAGGGAGGTCGCAGTATCTGGC
CACTGCCACCTCGTGCTGCTCGACGTAGGTCTCGTTGTTGGCCTCCTTGATTCTTTCCAGTCTGTAGTCC
ACATAGTAGACGCCAGGCATCTTGAGGTTCTTAGCGGGTTTCTTGGATCTATATGTGGTCTTGGCGTTTG
CGATCAGATGGCTCCCGCCCACGAGCTTCAGGGCCATGTCGTTTCTGCCTTCCAGGCCGCCGTCAGCGGG
GTACAGCGTCTCGGTGAAGGCCTCCCAGCCGAGTGTTTTCTTCTGCATCACAGGGCCGTTGGATGTGAAG
TTCACCCCTCTGATCTTGACGTTGTAGATGAGGCAGCCGTCCTGGAGGCTGGTGTCCTGGGTAGCGGTCA
GCACGCCCCCGTCTTCGTATGTGGTGACTCTCTCCCATGTGAAGCCCTCAGGGAAGGACTGCTTGAAGAA
GTCGGGGATGCCCTGGGTGTGGTTGATGAAGGTCTTGCTGCCGTAGAGGAAGCTAGTAGCCAGGATGTCG
AAGGCGAAGGGGAGAGGGCCGCCCTCGACCACCTTGATTCTCATGGTCTGGGTGCCCTCGTAGGGCTTGC
CTTCGCCCTCGGATGTGCACTTGAAGTGATGGTTGTCCACGGTGCCCTCCATGTACAGCTTCATGTGCAT
GTTCTCCTTAATCAGCTCTTCGCCCTTAGACACCATGGTGGCGACCGGTAGCGCTAGCGGATCTGACGGT
TCACTAAACCAGCTCTGCTTATATAGACCTCCCACCGTACACGCCTACCGCCCATTTGCGTCAATGGGGC
GGAGTTGTTACGACATTTTGGAAAGTCCCGTTGATTTTGGTGCCAAAACAAACTCCCATTGACGTCAATG
GGGTGGAGACTTGGAAATCCCCGTGAGTCAAACCGCTATCCACGCCCATTGATGTACTGCCAAAACCGCA
TCACCATGGTAATAGCGATGACTAATACGTAGATGTACTGCCAAGTAGGAAAGTCCCATAAGGTCATGTA
CTGGGCATAATGCCAGGCGGGCCATTTACCGTCATTGACGTCAATAGGGGGCGTACTTGGCATATGATAC
ACTTGATGTACTGCCAAGTGGGCAGTTTACCGTAAATACTCCACCCATTGACGTCAATGGAAAGTCCCTA
TTGGCGTTACTATGGGAACATACGTCATTATTGACGTCAATGGGCGGGGGTCGTTGGGCGGTCAGCCAGG
CGGGCCATTTACCGTAAGTTATGTAACGCGTAATAACTAATGCATGGCGGTAATACGGTTATCCACAGAA
TCAGGGGATAACGCAGGAAAGAACATGTGAGCAAAAGGCCAGCAAAAGGCCAGGAACCGTAAAAAGGCCG
CGTTGCTGGCGTTTTTCCATAGGCTCCGCCCCCCTG
Features (pLannotate 1.2.2; 25 found; start..end, strand, type, name):
    788..804     +  polyA_signal   bGH poly(A) signal (fragment): bovine growth hormone polyadenylation signal
    895..942     -  polyA_signal   HSV TK poly(A) signal: herpes simplex virus thymidine kinase polyadenylation signal (Cole and Stacy, 1985)
   1001..1153    -  CDS            ble (fragment): BLE_KLEPN - Experimental evidence at protein level: Swiss-Prot protein existence level 1. Binding protein with a strong affinity to the bleomycin family of antibiotics. Binds to CL990; an antimitotic-antibiotic compound. From Klebsiella pneumoniae.
   1174..1968    -  CDS            NeoR/KanR: aminoglycoside phosphotransferase from Tn5; aph(3')-II (or nptII); confers resistance to neomycin, kanamycin, and G418 (Geneticin®)
   2003..2360    -  promoter       SV40 promoter: SV40 enhancer and early promoter
   2362..2466    -  promoter       AmpR promoter: bla
   2493..2921    +  rep_origin     f1 ori (sequence partly withheld): f1 bacteriophage origin of replication; arrow indicates direction of (+) strand synthesis
   2955..3076    -  polyA_signal   SV40 poly(A) signal: SV40 polyadenylation signal
   3099..3183    -  CDS            large T antigen (fragment): large T antigen from SV40 (simian virus 40)
   3200..3236    -  misc_feature   MCS (fragment): multiple cloning site
   3240..3263    -  CDS            VN155(I152L) (fragment): improved N-terminal fragment of mVenus for use in bimolecular fluorescence complementation (BiFC) (Kodama and Hu, 2010)
   3303..7403    -  CDS            cas9: CAS9_STRP1 - Also known as csn1 From Streptococcus pyogenes serotype M1.
   7464..7667    -  promoter       CMV promoter: human cytomegalovirus (CMV) immediate early promoter
   7668..7971    -  enhancer       CMV enhancer: human cytomegalovirus immediate early enhancer
   8057..8075    -  misc_RNA       gRNA scaffold (fragment): guide RNA scaffold for the Streptococcus pyogenes CRISPR/Cas9 system
   8140..8184    -  misc_RNA       tracrRNA (fragment): trans-activating CRISPR RNA for the Streptococcus pyogenes CRISPR/Cas9 system
   8233..8473    -  promoter       U6 promoter: RNA polymerase III promoter for human U6 snRNA
   8487..8608    -  polyA_signal   SV40 poly(A) signal: SV40 polyadenylation signal
   8631..8715    -  CDS            large T antigen (fragment): large T antigen from SV40 (simian virus 40)
   8732..8797    -  misc_feature   MCS: multiple cloning site
   8798..9508    -  CDS            mTagBFP2: mTagBFP2 is a basic (constitutively fluorescent) blue fluorescent protein published in 2011, derived from Entacmaea quadricolor. It is reported to be a very rapidly-maturing monomer with very low acid sensitivity.
   9553..9756    -  promoter       CMV promoter: human cytomegalovirus (CMV) immediate early promoter
   9757..10060   -  enhancer       CMV enhancer: human cytomegalovirus immediate early enhancer
  10079..10138   -  rep_origin     RSF ori (fragment): Plasmids containing the RSF 1030 origin of replication can be propagated in E. coli cells that contain additional plasmids with compatible origins.
  10186..566     -  rep_origin     ori (across the origin): high-copy-number ColE1/pMB1/pBR322/pUC origin of replication
