[The description below was written by a language model from this plasmid's Addgene catalogue record and pLannotate feature annotations shown in this document.]
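Description:
SL2-sgTelo-MTSa/BFP/pdCas9-C1 is a mammalian expression plasmid of about 10.2 kb built on the pEGFP-C1 backbone by Gibson cloning. It combines three expression units for CRISPR-based imaging of human telomeres. In bacteria it replicates from a high-copy ColE1/pUC-type origin and is selected with kanamycin. The same Tn5 NeoR/KanR gene lies downstream of both a bacterial (AmpR-type) promoter and the SV40 enhancer/early promoter and ends in an HSV TK polyadenylation signal, so it also allows G418 selection in mammalian cells. An f1 origin is present as well.

The first cassette uses the CMV enhancer/promoter to drive Streptococcus pyogenes Cas9, recorded as the nuclease-deactivated dCas9 form, and terminates in an SV40 poly(A) signal. The second uses the human U6 RNA polymerase III promoter to transcribe a single guide RNA whose spacer targets the telomeric repeat. Going by the construct name, its scaffold appears to carry the MTSa sequence inserted in stem-loop 2. This would explain why the annotation recognises only fragments of the standard gRNA scaffold and tracrRNA. By the title of the associated publication, MTSa is presumably a molecular beacon target site, though the record does not spell out the abbreviation. The third cassette is a separate CMV-driven mTagBFP2 gene with its own SV40 poly(A). It most likely marks transfected cells with blue fluorescence, although the record does not state its role.

The system works by having dCas9 bind telomeric DNA without cutting it. This positions the modified sgRNA at those loci, where a fluorogenic molecular beacon can hybridise to the MTSa tag. The plasmid is thus intended for the CRISPR/molecular beacon hybrid approach to live-cell genomic imaging.
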