Addgene plasmid #162760: SL2-sgTelo-MTSa/BFP/pdCas9-C1
Purpose: Expressing dCas9 and sgRNA containg MTSa targeting telomeres
Depositing lab: Antony K Chen. Publication: A CRISPR/molecular beacon hybrid system for live-cell genomic imaging. Wu X, Mao S, Yang Y, Rushdi MN, Krueger CJ, Chen AK. Nucleic Acids Res. 2018 Jul 27;46(13):e80. doi: 10.1093/nar/gky304. PubMed 29718399.
Backbone
  Vector backbone: pEGFP-C1
  Vector type: Mammalian Expression
  Selectable markers: Neomycin (select with G418)
Growth in bacteria
  Bacterial resistance: Kanamycin, 50 μg/mL
  Growth temperature: 37°C
  Growth strain: DH5alpha
  Copy number: High Copy
Gene/Insert
  Gene/Insert name: dCas9 and sgRNA(SL2-sgTelo-MTSa)
  gRNA/shRNA sequence: GTTAGGGTTAGGGTTAGGGTTAGTTTGAGAGCTATGCTGGAAACAGCATAGCAAGT TCAAATAAGGCTAGTCCGTTATCAACTTGGCCCCGGAGCAGAACGACAGGAGTTG TGTTTGTGGACGAAGAGCCTGCAGTCTGCTCCGGGGCCAGTGGCACCGAGTCGG TGCTTTTTTT
  Species: H. sapiens (human)
  Mutation: dCas9(nuclease deactivated Cas9)
  Promoter: U6/CMV
  Cloning method: Gibson Cloning
  Sequencing primers: 5′ LKO 1-5
Terms and licenses: Academic/Nonprofit Terms; Industry Terms: Not Available to Industry
How to cite: SL2-sgTelo-MTSa/BFP/pdCas9-C1 was a gift from Antony K Chen (Addgene plasmid # 162760 ; http://n2t.net/addgene:162760 ; RRID:Addgene_162760)
